LOCUS       Exported 6574 bp ds-DNA circular SYN 12-MAY-2021
DEFINITION  TEF1 and HXT7 promoter controlled expression cassettes with G418
            resistance for yeast transformation.
ACCESSION   .
VERSION     .
KEYWORDS    pCEV-G4-Km
SOURCE      synthetic DNA construct
  ORGANISM  synthetic DNA construct
REFERENCE   1 (bases 1 to 6574)
  AUTHORS   Vickers CE, Bydder SF, Zhou Y, Nielsen LK
  TITLE     Dual gene expression cassette vectors with antibiotic selection
            markers for engineering in Saccharomyces cerevisiae.
  JOURNAL   Microb Cell Fact. 2013 Oct 25;12(1):96.
  PUBMED    24161108
REFERENCE   2 (bases 1 to 6574)
  AUTHORS   .
  TITLE     Direct Submission
  JOURNAL   Exported May 12, 2021 from SnapGene Server 1.1.58
            http://www.snapgene.com
FEATURES             Location/Qualifiers
     source          1..6574
                     /organism="synthetic DNA construct"
                     /mol_type="other DNA"
     terminator      2..167
                     /gene="S. cerevisiae ADH1"
                     /label=ADH1 terminator
                     /note="transcription terminator for the S. cerevisiae
                     alcohol dehydrogenase 1 (ADH1) gene"
     primer_bind     88..112
                     /label=pHybLex-R
                     /note="ADH terminator, reverse primer"
     CDS             complement(315..338)
                     /codon_start=1
                     /product="FLAG(R) epitope tag, followed by an enterokinase
                     cleavage site"
                     /label=FLAG
                     /translation="DYKDDDDK"
     promoter        947..1353
                     /gene="S. cerevisiae TEF1"
                     /label=TEF1 promoter
                     /note="promoter for EF-1-alpha"
     primer_bind     1373..1392
                     /label=T7
                     /note="T7 promoter, forward primer"
     promoter        1373..1391
                     /label=T7 promoter
                     /note="promoter for bacteriophage T7 RNA polymerase"
     CDS             1409..1438
                     /codon_start=1
                     /product="Myc (human c-Myc proto-oncogene) epitope tag"
                     /label=Myc
                     /translation="EQKLISEEDL"
     terminator      1468..1657
                     /gene="S. cerevisiae CYC1"
                     /label=CYC1 terminator
                     /note="transcription terminator for CYC1"
     primer_bind     complement(1729..1746)
                     /label=L4440
                     /note="L4440 vector, forward primer"
     rep_origin      complement(1900..2488)
                     /direction=LEFT
                     /label=ori
                     /note="high-copy-number ColE1/pMB1/pBR322/pUC origin of
                     replication"
     primer_bind     complement(1980..1999)
                     /label=pBR322ori-F
                     /note="pBR322 origin, forward primer"
     CDS             complement(2659..3519)
                     /codon_start=1
                     /gene="bla"
                     /product="beta-lactamase"
                     /label=AmpR
                     /note="confers resistance to ampicillin, carbenicillin, and
                     related antibiotics"
                     /translation="MSIQHFRVALIPFFAAFCLPVFAHPETLVKVKDAEDQLGARVGYI
                     ELDLNSGKILESFRPEERFPMMSTFKVLLCGAVLSRIDAGQEQLGRRIHYSQNDLVEYS
                     PVTEKHLTDGMTVRELCSAAITMSDNTAANLLLTTIGGPKELTAFLHNMGDHVTRLDRW
                     EPELNEAIPNDERDTTMPVAMATTLRKLLTGELLTLASRQQLIDWMEADKVAGPLLRSA
                     LPAGWFIADKSGAGERGSRGIIAALGPDGKPSRIVVIYTTGSQATMDERNRQIAEIGAS
                     LIKHW"
     primer_bind     3282..3301
                     /label=Amp-R
                     /note="Ampicillin resistance gene, reverse primer"
     promoter        complement(3520..3624)
                     /gene="bla"
                     /label=AmpR promoter
     rep_origin      3651..4993
                     /label=2u ori
                     /note="yeast 2u plasmid origin of replication"
     protein_bind    complement(4614..4661)
                     /label=FRT
                     /bound_moiety="FLP recombinase from the Saccharomyces
                     cerevisiae 2u plasmid"
                     /note="FLP-mediated recombination occurs in the 8-bp core
                     sequence TCTAGAAA (Turan and Bode, 2011)."
     protein_bind    complement(5013..5046)
                     /label=loxP
                     /bound_moiety="Cre recombinase"
                     /note="Cre-mediated recombination occurs in the 8-bp core
                     sequence (GCATACAT)."
     gene            5101..6457
                     /label=kanMX
                     /note="yeast selectable marker conferring kanamycin
                     resistance (Wach et al., 1994)"
     promoter        5101..5444
                     /label=TEF promoter
                     /note="Ashbya gossypii TEF promoter"
     CDS             5445..6254
                     /codon_start=1
                     /gene="aph(3')-Ia"
                     /product="aminoglycoside phosphotransferase"
                     /label=KanR
                     /note="confers resistance to kanamycin"
                     /translation="MGKEKTHVSRPRLNSNMDADLYGYKWARDNVGQSGATIYRLYGKP
                     DAPELFLKHGKGSVANDVTDEMVRLNWLTEFMPLPTIKHFIRTPDDAWLLTTAIPGKTA
                     FQVLEEYPDSGENIVDALAVFLRRLHSIPVCNCPFNSDRVFRLAQAQSRMNNGLVDASD
                     FDDERNGWPVEQVWKEMHKLLPFSPDSVVTHGDFSLDNLIFDEGKLIGCIDVGRVGIAD
                     RYQDLAILWNCLGEFSPSLQKRLFQKYGIDNPDMNKLQFHLMLDEFF"
     primer_bind     complement(5512..5531)
                     /label=Kan-R
                     /note="Kanamycin resistance gene, reverse primer"
     terminator      6260..6457
                     /label=TEF terminator
                     /note="Ashbya gossypii TEF terminator"
     protein_bind    complement(6520..6553)
                     /label=loxP
                     /bound_moiety="Cre recombinase"
                     /note="Cre-mediated recombination occurs in the 8-bp core
                     sequence (GCATACAT)."
ORIGIN
        1 ggagcgacct catgctatac ctgagaaagc aacctgacct acaggaaaga gttactcaag
       61 aataagaatt ttcgttttaa aacctaagag tcactttaaa atttgtatac acttattttt
      121 tttataactt atttaataat aaaaatcata aatcataaga aattcgctta tttagaagtg
      181 tcaacaacgt atctaccaac gatttgaccc ttttccatct tttcgtaaat ttctggcaag
      241 gtagacaagc cgacaacctt gattggagac ttgaccaaac ctctggcgaa gaattgttaa
      301 ttaagagctc agatcttatc gtcgtcatcc ttgtaatcca tcgatactag ttttttgatt
      361 aaaattaaaa aaactttttg tttttgtgtt tattctttgt tcttagaaaa gacaagttga
      421 gcttgtttgt tcttgatgtt ttattatttt acaatagctg caaatgaaga atagattcga
      481 acattgtgaa gtattggcat atatcgtctc tatttatact tttttttttt cagttctagt
      541 atattttgta ttttcctcct tttcattctt tcagttgcca ataagttaca ggggatctcg
      601 aaagatggtg gggatttttc cttgaaagac gactttttgc catctaattt ttccttgttg
      661 cctctgaaaa ttatccagca gaagcaaatg taaaagatga acctcagaag aacacgcagg
      721 ggcccgaaat tgttcctacg agaagtagtg ggtcataaaa agtttattcc ctggaaaaaa
      781 aattttgcgt tgcctttctg gagaattttt tcgaattagc gtgctgccac tgcatgcatt
      841 tctgagaagt gtgggcattc ttccaccagt tgttcctcct aaaaaaaaaa agatttccta
      901 ccccgcacaa attcctgcat acccctcatt tccacggggc cggccgcaca caccatagct
      961 tcaaaatgtt tctactcctt ttttactctt ccagattttc tcggactccg cgcatcgccg
     1021 taccacttca aaacacccaa gcacagcata ctaaatttcc cctctttctt cctctagggt
     1081 gtcgttaatt acccgtacta aaggtttgga aaagaaaaaa gagaccgcct cgtttctttt
     1141 tcttcgtcga aaaaggcaat aaaaattttt atcacgtttc tttttcttga aaattttttt
     1201 ttttgatttt tttctctttc gatgacctcc cattgatatt taagttaata aacggtcttc
     1261 aatttctcaa gtttcagttt catttttctt gttctattac aacttttttt acttcttgct
     1321 cattagaaag aaagcatagc aatctaatct aagttttaat tacaaggatc cgtaatacga
     1381 ctcactatag ggcccgggcg tcgacatgga acagaagttg atttccgaag aagacctcga
     1441 gtaagcttgg taccgcggct agctaagatc cgctctaacc gaaaaggaag gagttagaca
     1501 acctgaagtc taggtcccta tttatttttt tatagttatg ttagtattaa gaacgttatt
     1561 tatatttcaa atttttcttt tttttctgta cagacgcgtg tacgcatgta acattatact
     1621 gaaaaccttg cttgagaagg ttttgggacg ctcgaagatc cagctgcatt aatgaatcgg
     1681 ccaacgcgcg gggagaggcg gtttgcgtat tgggcgctct tccgcttcct cgctcactga
     1741 ctcgctgcgc tcggtcgttc ggctgcggcg agcggtatca gctcactcaa aggcggtaat
     1801 acggttatcc acagaatcag gggataacgc aggaaagaac atgtgagcaa aaggccagca
     1861 aaaggccagg aaccgtaaaa aggccgcgtt gctggcgttt ttccataggc tccgcccccc
     1921 tgacgagcat cacaaaaatc gacgctcaag tcagaggtgg cgaaacccga caggactata
     1981 aagataccag gcgtttcccc ctggaagctc cctcgtgcgc tctcctgttc cgaccctgcc
     2041 gcttaccgga tacctgtccg cctttctccc ttcgggaagc gtggcgcttt ctcatagctc
     2101 acgctgtagg tatctcagtt cggtgtaggt cgttcgctcc aagctgggct gtgtgcacga
     2161 accccccgtt cagcccgacc gctgcgcctt atccggtaac tatcgtcttg agtccaaccc
     2221 ggtaagacac gacttatcgc cactggcagc agccactggt aacaggatta gcagagcgag
     2281 gtatgtaggc ggtgctacag agttcttgaa gtggtggcct aactacggct acactagaag
     2341 gacagtattt ggtatctgcg ctctgctgaa gccagttacc ttcggaaaaa gagttggtag
     2401 ctcttgatcc ggcaaacaaa ccaccgctgg tagcggtggt ttttttgttt gcaagcagca
     2461 gattacgcgc agaaaaaaag gatctcaaga agatcctttg atcttttcta cggggtctga
     2521 cgctcagtgg aacgaaaact cacgttaagg gattttggtc atgagattat caaaaaggat
     2581 cttcacctag atccttttaa attaaaaatg aagttttaaa tcaatctaaa gtatatatga
     2641 gtaaacttgg tctgacagtt accaatgctt aatcagtgag gcacctatct cagcgatctg
     2701 tctatttcgt tcatccatag ttgcctgact ccccgtcgtg tagataacta cgatacggga
     2761 gggcttacca tctggcccca gtgctgcaat gataccgcga gacccacgct caccggctcc
     2821 agatttatca gcaataaacc agccagccgg aagggccgag cgcagaagtg gtcctgcaac
     2881 tttatccgcc tccatccagt ctattaattg ttgccgggaa gctagagtaa gtagttcgcc
     2941 agttaatagt ttgcgcaacg ttgttgccat tgctacaggc atcgtggtgt cacgctcgtc
     3001 gtttggtatg gcttcattca gctccggttc ccaacgatca aggcgagtta catgatcccc
     3061 catgttgtgc aaaaaagcgg ttagctcctt cggtcctccg atcgttgtca gaagtaagtt
     3121 ggccgcagtg ttatcactca tggttatggc agcactgcat aattctctta ctgtcatgcc
     3181 atccgtaaga tgcttttctg tgactggtga gtactcaacc aagtcattct gagaatagtg
     3241 tatgcggcga ccgagttgct cttgcccggc gtcaatacgg gataataccg cgccacatag
     3301 cagaacttta aaagtgctca tcattggaaa acgttcttcg gggcgaaaac tctcaaggat
     3361 cttaccgctg ttgagatcca gttcgatgta acccactcgt gcacccaact gatcttcagc
     3421 atcttttact ttcaccagcg tttctgggtg agcaaaaaca ggaaggcaaa atgccgcaaa
     3481 aaagggaata agggcgacac ggaaatgttg aatactcata ctcttccttt ttcaatatta
     3541 ttgaagcatt tatcagggtt attgtctcat gagcggatac atatttgaat gtatttagaa
     3601 aaataaacaa ataggggttc cgcgcacatt tccccgaaaa gtgccacctg aacgaagcat
     3661 ctgtgcttca ttttgtagaa caaaaatgca acgcgagagc gctaattttt caaacaaaga
     3721 atctgagctg catttttaca gaacagaaat gcaacgcgaa agcgctattt taccaacgaa
     3781 gaatctgtgc ttcatttttg taaaacaaaa atgcaacgcg agagcgctaa tttttcaaac
     3841 aaagaatctg agctgcattt ttacagaaca gaaatgcaac gcgagagcgc tattttacca
     3901 acaaagaatc tatacttctt ttttgttcta caaaaatgca tcccgagagc gctatttttc
     3961 taacaaagca tcttagatta ctttttttct cctttgtgcg ctctataatg cagtctcttg
     4021 ataacttttt gcactgtagg tccgttaagg ttagaagaag gctactttgg tgtctatttt
     4081 ctcttccata aaaaaagcct gactccactt cccgcgttta ctgattacta gcgaagctgc
     4141 gggtgcattt tttcaagata aaggcatccc cgattatatt ctataccgat gtggattgcg
     4201 catactttgt gaacagaaag tgatagcgtt gatgattctt cattggtcag aaaattatga
     4261 acggtttctt ctattttgtc tctatatact acgtatagga aatgtttaca ttttcgtatt
     4321 gttttcgatt cactctatga atagttctta ctacaatttt tttgtctaaa gagtaatact
     4381 agagataaac ataaaaaatg tagaggtcga gtttagatgc aagttcaagg agcgaaaggt
     4441 ggatgggtag gttatatagg gatatagcac agagatatat agcaaagaga tacttttgag
     4501 caatgtttgt ggaagcggta ttcgcaatat tttagtagct cgttacagtc cggtgcgttt
     4561 ttggtttttt gaaagtgcgt cttcagagcg cttttggttt tcaaaagcgc tctgaagttc
     4621 ctatactttc tagagaatag gaacttcgga ataggaactt caaagcgttt ccgaaaacga
     4681 gcgcttccga aaatgcaacg cgagctgcgc acatacagct cactgttcac gtcgcaccta
     4741 tatctgcgtg ttgcctgtat atatatatac atgagaagaa cggcatagtg cgtgtttatg
     4801 cttaaatgcg tacttatatg cgtctattta tgtaggatga aaggtagtct agtacctcct
     4861 gtgatattat cccattccat gcggggtatc gtatgcttcc ttcagcacta ccctttagct
     4921 gttctatatg ctgccactcc tcaattggat tagtctcatc cttcaatgct atcatttcct
     4981 ttgatattgg atcatggtag acaaccctta atataacttc gtataatgta tgctatacga
     5041 agttattagg tctagagatc tgtttagctt gcctcgtccc cgccgggtca cccggccagc
     5101 gacatggagg cccagaatac cctccttgac agtcttgacg tgcgcagctc aggggcatga
     5161 tgtgactgtc gcccgtacat ttagcccata catccccatg tataatcatt tgcatccata
     5221 cattttgatg gccgcacggc gcgaagcaaa aattacggct cctcgctgca gacctgcgag
     5281 cagggaaacg ctcccctcac agacgcgttg aattgtcccc acgccgcgcc cctgtagaga
     5341 aatataaaag gttaggattt gccactgagg ttcttctttc atatacttcc ttttaaaatc
     5401 ttgctaggat acagttctca catcacatcc gaacataaac aaccatgggt aaggaaaaga
     5461 ctcacgtttc gaggccgcga ttaaattcca acatggatgc tgatttatat gggtataaat
     5521 gggctcgcga taatgtcggg caatcaggtg cgacaatcta tcgattgtat gggaagcccg
     5581 atgcgccaga gttgtttctg aaacatggca aaggtagcgt tgccaatgat gttacagatg
     5641 agatggtcag actaaactgg ctgacggaat ttatgcctct tccgaccatc aagcatttta
     5701 tccgtactcc tgatgatgca tggttactca ccactgcgat ccccggcaaa acagcattcc
     5761 aggtattaga agaatatcct gattcaggtg aaaatattgt tgatgcgctg gcagtgttcc
     5821 tgcgccggtt gcattcgatt cctgtttgta attgtccttt taacagcgat cgcgtatttc
     5881 gtctcgctca ggcgcaatca cgaatgaata acggtttggt tgatgcgagt gattttgatg
     5941 acgagcgtaa tggctggcct gttgaacaag tctggaaaga aatgcataag cttttgccat
     6001 tctcaccgga ttcagtcgtc actcatggtg atttctcact tgataacctt atttttgacg
     6061 aggggaaatt aataggttgt attgatgttg gacgagtcgg aatcgcagac cgataccagg
     6121 atcttgccat cctatggaac tgcctcggtg agttttctcc ttcattacag aaacggcttt
     6181 ttcaaaaata tggtattgat aatcctgata tgaataaatt gcagtttcat ttgatgctcg
     6241 atgagttttt ctaatcagta ctgacaataa aaagattctt gttttcaaga acttgtcatt
     6301 tgtatagttt ttttatattg tagttgttct attttaatca aatgttagcg tgatttatat
     6361 tttttttcgc ctcgacatca tctgcccaga tgcgaagtta agtgcgcaga aagtaatatc
     6421 atgcgtcaat cgtatgtgaa tgctggtcgc tatactgctg tcgattcgat actaacgccg
     6481 ccatccagtg tcgaaaacga gctctcgaga acccttaata taacttcgta taatgtatgc
     6541 tatacgaagt tattaggtga tatcagatcc acta
//
