[The description below was written by a language model from this plasmid's Addgene catalogue record and the feature table of its GenBank file.]
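Description:
pCEV-G4-Km is an empty yeast expression backbone of 6,574 bp for Saccharomyces cerevisiae, built to express two genes at once from a single episomal plasmid under antibiotic rather than auxotrophic selection. It derives from pCEV-G2-Km, with the PGK1 promoter of that parent replaced by the HXT7 promoter. In E. coli it replicates from a high-copy ColE1/pUC-type origin and carries the beta-lactamase gene for ampicillin selection. In yeast it is maintained by the 2µ origin, which includes its native FRT site. Yeast selection relies on a kanMX module, in which the aminoglycoside phosphotransferase gene sits between the Ashbya gossypii TEF promoter and terminator and confers G418 resistance. The record notes that this marker also allows kanamycin selection in E. coli. Two loxP sites in the same orientation flank kanMX, so Cre recombinase could excise the marker.

The payload region consists of two divergently arranged expression cassettes with no insert. One runs from the S. cerevisiae TEF1 promoter through a T7 promoter/primer site and a c-Myc epitope tag to the CYC1 terminator. The other runs in the opposite direction and contains a FLAG tag with an enterokinase cleavage site. An ADH1 terminator is annotated at the far end of this cassette, although the table lists it on the forward strand. According to the catalogue fields this second cassette is driven by the HXT7 promoter, but that promoter is not annotated in the feature table; it presumably lies in the unannotated stretch between FLAG and the TEF1 promoter. Genes cloned into either cassette can be fused to the tags for detection. The vector suits metabolic engineering and co-expression work, including in prototrophic or industrial strains that lack auxotrophic markers.
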