Addgene plasmid #46819: pCEV-G4-Km
Purpose: (Empty Backbone) TEF1 and HXT7 promoter controlled expression cassettes with G418 resistance for yeast transformation
Depositing lab: Lars Nielsen & Claudia Vickers. Depositing organization: University of Queensland. Publication: Dual gene expression cassette vectors with antibiotic selection markers for engineering in Saccharomyces cerevisiae. Vickers CE, Bydder SF, Zhou Y, Nielsen LK. Microb Cell Fact. 2013 Oct 25;12(1):96. 10.1186/1475-2859-12-96 PubMed 24161108.
Backbone
  Vector backbone: pCEV-G2-Km
  Modifications to backbone: PGK1 promoter replaced with HXT7 promoter.
  Vector type: Yeast Expression
  Promoter: TEF1 and HXT7
  Selectable markers: G418
  Tag / fusion protein: FLAG and c-myc
Growth in bacteria
  Bacterial resistance: Ampicillin, 100 μg/mL
  Growth temperature: 37°C
  Growth strain: DH5alpha
  Growth instructions: Selection in E. coli can be performed on Amp or Kan. Selection in yeast can be performed on G418. See publication for details
  Copy number: High Copy
Gene/Insert
  Sequencing primers: 5′ see publication and plasmid map for details; 3′ see publication and plasmid map for details
Terms and licenses: Academic/Nonprofit Terms; Industry Terms: Not Available to Industry
How to cite: pCEV-G4-Km was a gift from Lars Nielsen & Claudia Vickers (Addgene plasmid # 46819 ; http://n2t.net/addgene:46819 ; RRID:Addgene_46819)
