>Addgene plasmid #46819 | pCEV-G4-Km | addgene partial sequence | sequence record 71448 | pBR322ori-F 5'-GGGAAACGCCTGGTATCTTT-3'
AGCGTCGATTTTTGTGATGCTCGTCAGGGGGGCGGAGCCTATGGAAAAACGCCAGCAACGCGGCCTTTTT
ACGGTTCCTGGCCTTTTGCTGGCCTTTTGCTCACATGTTCTTTCCTGCGTTATCCCCTGATTCTGTGGAT
AACCGTATTACCGCCTTTGAGTGAGCTGATACCGCTCGCCGCAGCCGAACGACCGAGCGCAGCGAGTCAG
TGAGCGAGGAAGCGGAAGAGCGCCCAATACGCAAACCGCCTCTCCCCGCGCGTTGGCCGATTCATTAATG
CAGCTGGATCTTCGAGCGTCCCAAAACCTTCTCAAGCAAGGTTTTCAGTATAATGTTACATGCGTACACG
CGTCTGTACAGAAAAAAAAGAAAAATTTGAAATATAAATAACGTTCTTAATACTAACATAACTATAAAAA
AATAAATAGGGACCTAGACTTCAGGTTGTCTAACTCCTTCCTTTTCGGTTAGAGCGGATCTTAGCTAGCC
GCGGTACCAAGCTTACTCGAGGTCTTCTTCGGAAATCAACTTCTGTTCCATGTCGACGCCCGGGCCCTAT
AGTGAGTCGTATTACGGATCCTTGTAATTAAAACTTAGATTAGATTGCTATGCTTTCTTTCTAATGAGCA
AGAAGTAAAAAAAGTTGTAATAGAACAAGAAAAATGAAACTGAAACTTGAGAAATTGAAGACCGTTTATT
AACTTAAATATCAATGGGAGGTCATCGAAAGAGAAAAAAATCAAAAAAAAAAATTTTCAAGAAAAAGAAA
CGTGATAAAAATTTTTATTGCCTTTTTCGA
