>Addgene plasmid #46819 | pCEV-G4-Km | addgene partial sequence | sequence record 71612 | pHybLex_rev 5'-GAGTCACTTTAAAATTTGTATACAC-3'
AAAATCATAAATCATAAGAAATTCGCTTATTTAGAAGTGTCAACAACGTANCTACCAACGATTTGACCCT
TTTCCATCTTTTCGTAAATTTCTGGCAAGGTAGACAAGCCGACAACCTTGATTGGAGACTTGACCAAACC
TCTGGCGAAGAATTGTTAATTAAGAGCTCAGATCTTATCGTCGTCATCCTTGTAATCCATCGATACTAGT
TTTTTGATTAAAATTAAAAAAACTTTTTGTTTTTGTGTTTATTCTTTGTTCTTAGAAAAGACAAGTTGAG
CTTGTTTGTTCTTGATGTTTTATTATTTTACAATAGCTGCAAATGAAGAATAGATTCGAACATTGTGAAG
TATTGGCATATATCGTCTCTATTTATACTTTTTTTTTTTCAGTTCTAGTATATTTTGTATTTTCCTCCTT
TTCATTCTTTCAGTTGCCAATAAGTTACAGGGGATCTCGAAAGATGGTGGGGATTTTTCCTTGAAAGACG
ACTTTTTGCCATCTAATTTTTCCTTGTTGCCTCTGAAAATTATCCAGCAGAAGCAAATGTAAAAGATGAA
CCTCAGAAGAACACGCAGGGGCCCGAAATTGTTCCTACGAGAAGTAGTGGGTCATAAAAAGTTTATTCCC
TGGAAAAAAAATTTTGCGTTGCCTTTCTGGAGAATTTTTTCGAATTAGCGTGCTGCCACTGCATGCATTT
CTGAGAAGTGTGGGCATTCTTCCACCAGTTGTTCCTCCTAAAAAAAAAAAGATTTCCTACCCCGCACAAA
TTCCTGCATACCCCTCATTTCCACGGGGCCGGCCGCACACACCATAG
