>Addgene plasmid #46819 | pCEV-G4-Km | addgene partial sequence | sequence record 71630 | yADH-term-F 5'-GGCTTGTCTACCTTGCCAGA-3'
GGTAGATACGTTGTTGACACTTCTAAATAAGCGAATTTCTTATGATTTATGATTTTTATTATTAAATAAG
TTATAAAAAAAATAAGTGTATACAAATTTTAAAGTGACTCTTAGGTTTTAAAACGAAAATTCTTATTCTT
GAGTAACTCTTTCCTGTAGGTCAGGTTGCTTTCTCAGGTATAGCATGAGGTCGCTCCTAGTGGATCTGAT
ATCACCTAATAACTTCGTATAGCATACATTATACGAAGTTATATTAAGGGTTCTCGAGAGCTCGTTTTCG
ACACTGGATGGCGGCGTTAGTATCGAATCGACAGCAGTATAGCGACCAGCATTCACATACGATTGACGCA
TGATATTACTTTCTGCGCACTTAACTTCGCATCTGGGCAGATGATGTCGAGGCGAAAAAAAATATAAATC
ACGCTAACATTTGATTAAAATAGAACAACTACAATATAAAAAAACTATACAAATGACAAGTTCTTGAAAA
CAAGAATCTTTTTATTGTCAGTACTGATTAGAAAAACTCATCGAGCATCAAATGAAACTGCAATTTATTC
ATATCAGGATTATCAATACCATATTTTTGAAAAAGCCGTTTCTGTAATGAAGGAGAAAACTCACCGAGGC
AGTTCCATAGGATGGCAAGATCCTGGTATCGGTCTGCGATTCCGACTCGTCCAACATCAATACAACCTAT
TAATTTCCCCTCGTCAAAAATAAGGTTATCAAGTGAGAAATCACCATGAGTGACGACTGAATCCGGTGAG
AATGGCAAAAGCTTATGCATTTCTTTCCAGACTTGTTCAACAGGCCAGCCATTACGCTCGTCATCAAA
